>Addgene plasmid #61368 | pEYFP-N1-hRIP3-FL VV458/460PP | addgene partial sequence | sequence record 102283 | CMV-F 5'-CGCAAATGGGCGGTAGGCGTG-3'
ACCGTCAGATCCGCTAGCGCTACCGGACTCAGATCTGTCGACATGTCGTGCGTCAAGTTATGGCCCAGCG
GTGCCCCCGCCCCCTTGGTGTCCATCGAGGAACTGGAGAACCAGGAGCTCGTCGGCAAAGGCGGGTTCGG
CACAGTGTTCCGGGCGCAACATAGGAAGTGGGGCTACGATGTGGCGGTCAAGATCGTAAACTCGAAGGCG
ATATCCAGGGAGGTCAAGGCCATGGCAAGTCTGGATAACGAATTCGTGCTGCGCCTAGAAGGGGTTATCG
AGAAGGTGAACTGGGACCAAGATCCCAAGCCGGCTCTGGTGACTAAATTCATGGAGAACGGCTCCTTGTC
GGGGCTGCTGCAGTCCCAGTGCCCTCGGCCCTGGCCGCTCCTTTGCCGCCTGCTGAAAGAAGTGGTGCTT
GGGATGTTTTACCTGCACGACCAGAACCCGGTGCTCCTGCACCGGGACCTCAAGCCGTCCAACGTCCTGC
TGGACCCAGAGCTGCACGTCAAGCTGGCAGATTTTGGCCTGTCCACATTTCAGGGAGGCTCACAGTCAGG
GACAGGGTCCGGGGAGCCAGGGGGCACCCTGGGCTACTTGGCCCCAGAACTGTTTGTTAACGTAAACCGG
AAGGCCTCCACAGCCAGTGACGTCTACAGCTTCGGGATCCTAATGTGGGCAGTGCTTGCTGGAAGAGAAG
TTGAGTTGCCAACCGAACCATCACTCGTGTACGAAGCAGTGTGCAACAGGCAGAACCGGCCTTCATTGGC
TGAGCTGCCCCAAGCCGGGCCTGAGACTCCCGGCTTA
