>Addgene plasmid #61368 | pEYFP-N1-hRIP3-FL VV458/460PP | addgene partial sequence | sequence record 102303 | EGFP-N 5'-CGTCGCCGTCCAGCTCGACCAG-3'
CCTTGCTCACCATGGTGGCGACCGGTGGATCCCGGGCCCGCGGTACCGTCGACTGCAGAATTCGAAGCTT
CCCGCTATGATTATACCAACCCTGTGGCCTGCTCCAGGCTTCAGGATCTTTAGGGCCTTCTTGCGAACCT
ACTGGTGGGGGGTGCTGCAAGCCCCTCCCCTTGCCCGAAGGTGCCAAGCCCCATGTGGGCAAGGCAGTTG
TCTGTTGCATAGTCAAGTAGTTGTTGTCTCCGGGTTGAGGCCCAGAGCAGTTGTATATGTTAACGAGCGG
TCGCCCTGTTACTGGATTTGGCTCCGGGGTCCTGCAGGACCAGTTCATGCCTTGTCTCTCAGCCCCCTGA
TTCCCTCGGGGTCCAGGACTTGGTGTTCCAGTTGAGGTAGGGCTGGGCATCTGGTTTCTGAAAGTTGAGG
TCTCTGGAGTCTGGGGAGGTTGGGCCATCGAATCTGAAGATGTGCCTGCTGTCCAGGCTTGTGGAACCTG
CTCCTCTTGTGCCCTGCTCCTCTTGGTAAGGCTCGGGCATTTTTTAGGAACAGAGCTGGGAGGCTCCTCT
AGATTCAGTTTGTTTAGCCACTCAGAAACCATGACATCATTACGAGAGTGCTGGTTTTCTATGGTTCTCC
TAAAGCCATCCATTTCTGTCCCTCCTTGGCCTGACTCTGGGATAGAAAATCTCCTATTGCTGCTCCTGAG
CTGAGACAGGAAATCCTTTACCGTGGAGACAGCAGCATTCATATTGTTCTCCACCATCTGGAAGACTTCA
TCAGTTTTTGGTAGGCATTCCTGGAAGGAGGGTCTGTCCTTGGGCTCACTGCTCCAGCAGAGCTGCATTA
GCTCCTTCAGTCCTTCTAAGCCGGGAGTCTCAGGCCCGGCTTGG
