[The description below was written by a language model from this plasmid's Addgene catalogue record.]
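Description:
pEYFP-N1-hRIP3-FL VV458/460PP is a mammalian expression plasmid built on the pEYFP-N1 backbone. It carries full-length human RIPK3 (RIP3) fused at its C terminus to the backbone-encoded enhanced yellow fluorescent protein. It is propagated in standard E. coli cloning strains under kanamycin selection, and the copy number is recorded as unknown. No feature table accompanies the entry, so the promoter, polyadenylation signal, origins of replication and any mammalian selection marker are not explicitly stated. Vectors of the pEYFP-N1 family generally drive the insert-EYFP fusion from a CMV immediate-early promoter, but this cannot be confirmed from the fields given.

The insert carries two proline substitutions, at positions 458 and 460. The record is slightly inconsistent about the first. The plasmid name, insert name and mutation field describe both changes as valine to proline (V458P and V460P), whereas the purpose line writes the first as A458P. The valine designation is the one used in most fields. The record does not state the functional rationale for the mutations. The associated publication concerns the RIP1/RIP3 necrosome as an amyloid signaling complex required for programmed necrosis. This suggests that the mutant is meant to be compared with wild-type RIPK3 when studying complex assembly and necrotic cell death. The EYFP tag lets the mutant protein's expression and subcellular distribution be followed by fluorescence in transfected mammalian cells. It also provides a handle for detecting the fusion protein.
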