Addgene plasmid #61368: pEYFP-N1-hRIP3-FL VV458/460PP
Purpose: Expresses Human full length RIPK3 with A458P/V460P mutation in the mammalian cells
Depositing lab: Francis Chan. Depositing organization: University of Massachusetts, Worcester. Publication: The RIP1/RIP3 necrosome forms a functional amyloid signaling complex required for programmed necrosis. Li J, McQuade T, Siemer AB, Napetschnig J, Moriwaki K, Hsiao YS, Damko E, Moquin D, Walz T, McDermott A, Chan FK, Wu H. Cell. 2012 Jul 20;150(2):339-50. doi: 10.1016/j.cell.2012.06.019. PubMed 22817896.
Backbone
  Vector backbone: pEYFP-N1
  Vector type: Mammalian Expression
Growth in bacteria
  Bacterial resistance: Kanamycin, 50 μg/mL
  Growth temperature: 37°C
  Growth strain: DH5alpha
  Copy number: Unknown
Gene/Insert
  Gene/Insert name: Full length human RIP3 with VV458/460P mutation
  Species: H. sapiens (human)
  Mutation: changed V458 to P and V460to P
  Entrez Gene: RIPK3 (a.k.a. RIP3)
  Tag / fusion protein: EYFP (C terminal on backbone)
Terms and licenses: Academic/Nonprofit Terms; Industry Terms: Not Available to Industry
How to cite: pEYFP-N1-hRIP3-FL VV458/460PP was a gift from Francis Chan (Addgene plasmid # 61368 ; http://n2t.net/addgene:61368 ; RRID:Addgene_61368)
